Addgene plasmid #91453: pHH0103_PSTPIP1-1/1
Purpose: Protein expression and purification of human SH3 domain construct PSTPIP1-1/1
Depositing lab: Sachdev Sidhu. Depositing organization: University of Toronto. Publication: Comprehensive Analysis of the Human SH3 Domain Family Reveals a Wide Variety of Non-canonical Specificities. Teyra J, Huang H, Jain S, Guan X, Dong A, Liu Y, Tempel W, Min J, Tong Y, Kim PM, Bader GD, Sidhu SS. Structure. 2017 Oct 3;25(10):1598-1610.e3. doi: 10.1016/j.str.2017.07.017. Epub 2017 Sep 7. PubMed 28890361.
Backbone
  Vector backbone: pHH0103
  Vector type: Bacterial Expression
Growth in bacteria
  Bacterial resistance: Ampicillin, 100 μg/mL
  Growth temperature: 37°C
  Growth strain: DH5alpha
  Copy number: Low Copy
Gene/Insert
  Gene/Insert name: PSTPIP1-1/1
  Species: H. sapiens (human)
  Insert size (bp): 218
  Entrez Gene: PSTPIP1 (a.k.a. CD2BP1, CD2BP1L, CD2BP1S, H-PIP, PAPAS, PSTPIP)
  Cloning method: Restriction Enzyme; 5′ cloning site Sfi1 (unknown if destroyed); 3′ cloning site Not1 (unknown if destroyed)
Terms and licenses: Academic/Nonprofit Terms; Industry Terms: Not Available to Industry
Depositor comments: Addgene NGS results found Q373H within the PSTPIP1 translation compared to NP_003969.2
How to cite: pHH0103_PSTPIP1-1/1 was a gift from Sachdev Sidhu (Addgene plasmid # 91453 ; http://n2t.net/addgene:91453 ; RRID:Addgene_91453)
