[The description below was written by a language model from this plasmid's Addgene catalogue record and pLannotate feature annotations shown in this document.]
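Description:
pHH0103_PSTPIP1-1/1 is a 6.9 kb bacterial expression plasmid built on the pHH0103 backbone for producing and purifying the SH3 domain of human PSTPIP1 (also known as CD2BP1), a cytoskeleton-associated adaptor protein. It belongs to a set of constructs made for a systematic survey of the binding specificities of the human SH3 domain family. The roughly 218 bp insert was cloned between SfiI and NotI sites, and the annotation places the PSTPIP1 fragment downstream of a 6xHis tag and the Schistosoma japonicum glutathione S-transferase coding sequence. This arrangement points to a His-GST-SH3 fusion suited to affinity purification on nickel or glutathione resin, although the table alone does not confirm the reading frame. Sequencing by the repository found a Q373H substitution in the PSTPIP1 portion relative to the reference protein.

Expression is driven by the hybrid tac promoter with an adjacent lac operator. The plasmid also carries lacI under the lacIq promoter, so transcription is repressed until induced with IPTG. An fd phage terminator follows the insert. Beyond it lie fragments of M13 gene III, which appear to be remnants of a phagemid-derived backbone sitting outside the expressed cassette rather than part of the fusion. Short tetracycline-resistance and tet promoter fragments are likewise vestigial.

The plasmid replicates through a ColE1/pMB1-type origin with a pBR322 bom region. The rop gene is annotated only as two fragments flanking an f1 origin, which would allow single-stranded DNA production with helper phage. The repository lists the plasmid as low copy. Selection is by ampicillin through the TEM beta-lactamase gene and its native promoter.
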