Features (pLannotate 1.2.2; 21 found; start..end, strand, type, name):
     60..137     +  promoter       lacIq promoter: lacI (mutant); In the lacIq allele, a single base change in the promoter boosts expression of the lacI gene about 10-fold.
    138..1220    +  CDS            lacI: lac repressor; lacI; The lac repressor binds to the lac operator to inhibit transcription in E. coli. This inhibition can be relieved by adding lactose or isopropyl-β-D-thiogalactopyranoside (IPTG).
   1233..1254    +  protein_bind   CAP binding site: CAP binding activates transcription in the presence of cAMP. E. coli catabolite activator protein
   1273..1290    +  promoter       tet promoter (fragment): E. coli promoter for tetracycline efflux protein gene
   1463..1491    +  promoter       tac promoter: strong E. coli promoter; hybrid between the trp and lac UV5 promoters
   1499..1515    +  protein_bind   lac operator: The lac repressor binds to the lac operator to inhibit transcription in E. coli. This inhibition can be relieved by adding lactose or isopropyl-β-D-thiogalactopyranoside (IPTG). lac repressor encoded by lacI
   1600..1617    +  CDS            6xHis: 6xHis affinity tag
   1633..2286    +  CDS            GST26_SCHJA: Experimental evidence at protein level: Swiss-Prot protein existence level 1. GST isoenzymes appear to play a central role in the parasite detoxification system. Other functions are also suspected including a role in increasing the solubility of haematin in the parasite gut. From Schistosoma japonicum (Blood fluke).
   2347..2550    +  CDS            PSTPIP1 (fragment): PPIP1_HUMAN - Also known as CD2BP1. Experimental evidence at protein level: Swiss-Prot protein existence level 1. Involved in regulation of the actin cytoskeleton. May regulate WAS actin-bundling activity. Bridges the interaction between ABL1 and PTPN18 leading to ABL1 dephosphorylation. May play a role as a scaffold protein between PTPN12 and WAS and allow PTPN12 to dephosphorylate WAS. Has the potential to physically couple CD2 and CD2AP to WAS. Acts downstream of CD2 and CD2AP to recruit WAS to the T- cell:APC contact site so as to promote the actin polymerization required for synapse induc
   2566..2613    +  terminator     fd terminator (sequence withheld): central terminator from bacteriophage fd (Otsuka and Kunisawa, 1982)
   2618..2830    +  CDS            M13 gene III (fragment) (sequence partly withheld): pIII; III; minor coat protein
   2845..3315    +  CDS            M13 gene III (fragment) (sequence partly withheld): pIII; III; minor coat protein
   3337..3407    +  CDS            TcR (fragment): tetracycline efflux protein; tet; confers resistance to tetracycline
   3649..4029    -  CDS            YPB1_ECOLX: Protein predicted: Swiss-Prot protein existence level 4. From Escherichia coli.
   4046..4197    +  CDS            rop (fragment): Rop protein, which maintains plasmids at low copy number; rop
   4233..4661    -  rep_origin     f1 ori (sequence partly withheld): f1 bacteriophage origin of replication; arrow indicates direction of (+) strand synthesis
   4670..4709    +  CDS            rop (fragment): Rop protein, which maintains plasmids at low copy number; rop
   4811..4951    +  misc_feature   bom: basis of mobility region from pBR322
   5137..5724    -  rep_origin     ori: high-copy-number ColE1/pMB1/pBR322/pUC origin of replication
   5898..6755    -  CDS            bla: BLAT_ECOLX - Experimental evidence at protein level: Swiss-Prot protein existence level 1. TEM-type are the most prevalent beta-lactamases in enterobacteria; they hydrolyze the beta-lactam bond in susceptible beta-lactam antibiotics, thus conferring resistance to penicillins and cephalosporins. TEM-3 and TEM-4 are capable of hydrolyzing cefotaxime and ceftazidime. TEM-5 is capable of hydrolyzing ceftazidime. TEM-6 is capable of hydrolyzing ceftazidime and aztreonam. TEM-8/CAZ-2, TEM- 16/CAZ-7 and TEM-24/CAZ-6 are markedly active against ceftazidime. IRT- 4 shows resistance to beta-lactamase in
   6756..6860    -  promoter       AmpR promoter: bla
>Addgene plasmid #91453 | pHH0103_PSTPIP1-1/1 | addgene full sequence | sequence record 192334 | Addgene NGS Result
ATGACATTAACCTATAAAAATAGGCGTATCACGAGGCCCTTTCGTCTTCAAGAATTCCCGACACCATCGA
ATGGTGCAAAACCTTTCGCGGTATGGCATGATAGCGCCCGGAAGAGAGTCAATTCAGGGTGGTGAATGTG
AAACCAGTAACGTTATACGATGTCGCAGAGTATGCCGGTGTCTCTTATCAGACCGTTTCCCGCGTGGTGA
ACCAGGCCAGCCACGTTTCTGCGAAAACGCGGGAAAAAGTGGAAGCGGCGATGGCGGAGCTGAATTACAT
TCCCAACCGCGTGGCACAACAACTGGCGGGCAAACAGTCGTTGCTGATTGGCGTTGCCACCTCCAGTCTG
GCCCTGCACGCGCCGTCGCAAATTGTCGCGGCGATTAAATCTCGCGCCGATCAACTGGGTGCCAGCGTGG
TGGTGTCGATGGTAGAACGAAGCGGCGTCGAAGCCTGTAAAGCGGCGGTGCACAATCTTCTCGCGCAACG
CGTCAGTGGGCTGATCATTAACTATCCGCTGGATGACCAGGATGCCATTGCTGTGGAAGCTGCCTGCACT
AATGTTCCGGCGTTATTTCTTGATGTCTCTGACCAGACACCCATCAACAGTATTATTTTCTCCCATGAAG
ACGGTACGCGACTGGGCGTGGAGCATCTGGTCGCATTGGGTCACCAGCAAATCGCGCTGTTAGCGGGCCC
ATTAAGTTCTGTCTCGGCGCGTCTGCGTCTGGCTGGCTGGCATAAATATCTCACTCGCAATCAAATTCAG
CCGATAGCGGAACGGGAAGGCGACTGGAGTGCCATGTCCGGTTTTCAACAAACCATGCAAATGCTGAATG
AGGGCATCGTTCCCACTGCGATGCTGGTTGCCAACGATCAGATGGCGCTGGGCGCAATGCGCGCCATTAC
CGAGTCCGGGCTGCGCGTTGGTGCGGATATCTCGGTAGTGGGATACGACGATACCGAAGACAGCTCATGT
TATATCCCGCCGTTAACCACCATCAAACAGGATTTTCGCCTGCTGGGGCAAACCAGCGTGGACCGCTTGC
TGCAACTCTCTCAGGGCCAGGCGGTGAAGGGCAATCAGCTGTTGCCCGTCTCACTGGTGAAAAGAAAAAC
CACCCTGGCGCCCAATACGCAAACCGCCTCTCCCCGCGCGTTGGCCGATTCATTAATGCAGCTGGCACGA
CAGGTTTCCCGACTGGAAAGCGGGCAGTGAGCGCAACGCAATTAATGTAAGTTAGCTCACTCATTAGGCA
CAATTCTCATGTTTGACAGCTTATCATCGACTGCACGGTGCACCAATGCTTCTGGCGTCAGGCAGCCATC
GGAAGCTGTGGTATGGCTGTGCAGGTCGTAAATCACTGCATAATTCGTGTCGCTCAAGGCGCACTCCCGT
TCTGGATAATGTTTTTTGCGCCGACATCATAACGGTTCTGGCAAATATTCTGAAATGAGCTGTTGACAAT
TAATCATCGGCTCGTATAATGTGTGGAATTGTGAGCGGATAACAATTTCACACAGGAAACAGCCAGTCCG
TTTAGGTGTTTTCACGAGCACTTCACCAACAAGGACCATAGATTATGAAAATCGAAGAACACCATCACCA
TCACCATTCCAGCGGTAAGCTTATGTCCCCTATACTAGGTTATTGGAAAATTAAGGGCCTTGTGCAACCC
ACTCGACTTCTTTTGGAATATCTTGAAGAAAAATATGAAGAGCATTTGTATGAGCGCGATGAAGGTGATA
AATGGCGAAACAAAAAGTTTGAATTGGGTTTGGAGTTTCCCAATCTTCCTTATTATATTGATGGTGATGT
TAAATTAACACAGTCTATGGCCATCATACGTTATATAGCTGACAAGCACAACATGTTGGGTGGTTGTCCA
AAAGAGCGTGCAGAGATTTCAATGCTTGAAGGAGCGGTTTTGGATATTAGATACGGTGTTTCGAGAATTG
CATATAGTAAAGACTTTGAAACTCTCAAAGTTGATTTTCTTAGCAAGCTACCTGAAATGCTGAAAATGTT
CGAAGATCGTTTATGTCATAAAACATATTTAAATGGTGATCATGTAACCCATCCTGACTTCATGTTGTAT
GACGCTCTTGATGTTGTTTTATACATGGACCCAATGTGCCTGGATGCGTTCCCAAAATTAGTTTGTTTTA
AAAAACGTATTGAAGCTATCCCACAAATTGATAAGTACTTGAAATCCAGCAAGTATATAGCATGGCCTTT
GCAGGGCTGGCAAGCCACGTTTGGTGGTGGCGACCATCCTCCAAAATCGGATCTGGAAGTTCTGTTCCAG
GGGCCCCTGTCCAGCGGTCTGGTTCCGCGTGGTTCCGGTACCGCGGCCCAGCCGGCCATGGCCCAGGGCG
CGCTGCAAGAATATCGTGCCCTGTATGATTACACCGCCCATAATCCAGATGAACTGGATCTGTCCGCAGG
TGATATTCTGGAAGTCATTCTGGAAGGTGAAGATGGTTGGTGGACCGTTGAACGTAATGGTCAGCGTGGT
TTTGTTCCTGGTTCCTACCTGGAAAAACTGGCGGCCGCATA
[142 nt withheld, positions 2562-2703]
C
[98 nt withheld, positions 2705-2802]
AGTTTGTACTGGTGACGAAACTCAGTGTCTAGCTAGAGTGGC
[149 nt withheld, positions 2845-2993]
T
[41 nt withheld, positions 2995-3035]
T
[62 nt withheld, positions 3037-3098]
A
[35 nt withheld, positions 3100-3134]
CCTCCCTCAATCGGTTGAATGTCGCCCTTTTGTCTTTGGCGCTGGTAAACCATATGAA
[86 nt withheld, positions 3193-3278]
T
[54 nt withheld, positions 3280-3333]
CTAGCGCCGCCCTATACCTTGTCTGCCTCCCCGCGTTGCGTCGCGGTGCATGGAGCCGGGCCACCTCGAC
CTGAATGGAAGCCGGCGGCACCTCGCTAACGGATTCACCACTCCAAGAATTGGAGCCAATCAATTCTTGC
GGAGAACTGTGAATGCGCAAACCAACCCTTGGCAGAACATATCCATCGCGTCCGCCATCTCCAGCAGCCG
CACGCGGCGCATCTCGGGCAGCGTTGGGTCCTGGCCACGGGTGCGCATGATCGTGCTCCTGTCGTTGAGG
ACCCGGCTAGGCTGGCGGGGTTGCCTTACTGGTTAGCAGAATGAATCACCGATACGCGAGCGAACGTGAA
GCGACTGCTGCTGCAAAACGTCTGCGACCTGAGCAACAACATGAATGGTCTTCGGTTTCCGTGTTTCGTA
AAGTCTGGAAACGCGGAAGTCAGCGCCCTGCACCATTATGTTCCGGATCTGCATCGCAGGATGCTGCTGG
CTACCCTGTGGAACACCTACATCTGTATTAACGAAGCGCTGGCATTGACCCTGAGTGATTTTTCTCTGGT
CCCGCCGCATCCATACCGCCAGTTGTTTACCCTCACAACGTTCCAGTAACCGGGCATGTTCATCATCAGT
AACCCGTATCGTGAGCATCCTCTCTCGTTTCATCGGTATCATTACCCCCATGAACAGAAATCCCCCTTAC
ACGGAGGCATCAGTGACCAAACAGGAAAAAACCGCCCTTAACATGGCCCGCTTTATCAGAAGCCAGACAT
TAACGCTTCTGGAGAAACTCAACGAGCTGGACGCGGATGAACAGGCAGACATCTGTGAATCGCTTCACGA
CCACGCTGATGAGCTTTACCGCAGGATCCGCGAAATTGTAAGCGTTAATATTTTGTTAAAATTCGCGTTA
AATTTTTGTTAAATCAGCTCATTTTTTAACCAATAGGCCGAAATCGGCAAAATCCCTTATAAATCAAAAG
AATAGACCGAGATAGGGT
[37 nt withheld, positions 4332-4368]
AAAGAACGTGGACTCCAACGTCAAAGG
[49 nt withheld, positions 4396-4444]
T
[91 nt withheld, positions 4446-4536]
G
[124 nt withheld, positions 4538-4661]
CGCGGATCCTGCCTCGCGCGTTTCGGTGATGACGGTGAAAACCTCTGACACATGCAGCTCCCGGAGACGG
TCACAGCTTGTCTGTAAGCGGATGCCGGGAGCAGACAAGCCCGTCAGGGCGCGTCAGCGGGTGTTGGCGG
GTGTCGGGGCGCAGCCATGACCCAGTCACGTAGCGATAGCGGAGTGTATACTGGCTTAACTATGCGGCAT
CAGAGCAGATTGTACTGAGAGTGCACCATATGCGGTGTGAAATACCGCACAGATGCGTAAGGAGAAAATA
CCGCATCAGGCGCTCTTCCGCTTCCTCGCTCACTGACTCGCTGCGCTCGGTCGTTCGGCTGCGGCGAGCG
GTATCAGCTCACTCAAAGGCGGTAATACGGTTATCCACAGAATCAGGGGATAACGCAGGAAAGAACATGT
GAGCAAAAGGCCAGCAAAAGGCCAGGAACCGTAAAAAGGCCGCGTTGCTGGCGTTTTTCCATAGGCTCCG
CCCCCCTGACGAGCATCACAAAAATCGACGCTCAAGTCAGAGGTGGCGAAACCCGACAGGACTATAAAGA
TACCAGGGTTTCCCCCTGGAAGCTCCCTCGTGCGCTCTCCTGTTCCGACCCTGCCGCTTACCGGATACCT
GTCCGCCTTTCTCCCTTCGGGAAGCGTGGCGCTTTCTCATAGCTCACGCTGTAGGTATCTCAGTTCGGTG
TAGGTCGTTCGCTCCAAGCTGGGCTGTGTGCACGAACCCCCCGTTCAGCCCGACCGCTGCGCCTTATCCG
GTAACTATCGTCTTGAGTCCAACCCGGTAAGACACGACTTATCGCCACTGGCAGCAGCCACTGGTAACAG
GATTAGCAGAGCGAGGTATGTAGGCGGTGCTACAGAGTTCTTGAAGTGGTGGCCTAACTACGGCTACACT
AGAAGGACAGTATTTGGTATCTGCGCTCTGCTGAAGCCAGTTACCTTCGGAAAAAGAGTTGGTAGCTCTT
GATCCGGCAAACAAACCACCGCTGGTAGCGGTGGTTTTTTTGTTTGCAAGCAGCAGATTACGCGCAGAAA
AAAAGGATCTCAAGAAGATCCTTTGATCTTTTCTACGGGGTCTGACGCTCAGTGGAACGAAAACTCACGT
TAAGGGATTTTGGTCATGAGATTATCAAAAAGGATCTTCACCTAGATCCTTTTAAATTAAAAATGAAGTT
TTAAATCAATCTAAAGTATATATGAGTAAACTTGGTCTGACAGTTACCAATGCTTAATCAGTGAGGCACC
TATCTCAGCGATCTGTCTATTTCGTTCATCCATAGTTGCCTGACTCCCCGTCGTGTAGATAACTACGATA
CGGGAGGGCTTACCATCTGGCCCCAGTGCTGCAATGATACCGCGAGACCCACGCTCACCGGCTCCAGATT
TATCAGCAATAAACCAGCCAGCCGGAAGGGCCGAGCGCAGAAGTGGTCCTGCAACTTTATCCGCCTCCAT
CCAGTCTATTAATTGTTGCCGGGAAGCTAGAGTAAGTAGTTCGCCAGTTAATAGTTTGCGCAACGTTGTT
GCCATTGCTGCAGGCATCGTGGTGTCACGCTCGTCGTTTGGTATGGCTTCATTCAGCTCCGGTTCCCAAC
GATCAAGGCGAGTTACATGATCCCCCATATTGTGCAAAAAAGCGGTTAGCTCCTTCGGTCCTCCGATCGT
TGTCAGAAGTAAGTTGGCCGCAGTGTTATCACTCATGGTTATGGCAGCACTGCATAATTCTCTTACTGTC
ATGCCATCCGTAAGATGCTTTTCTGTGACTGGTGAGTACTCAACCAAGTCATTCTGAGAATAGTGTATGC
GGCGACCGAGTTGCTCTTGCCCGGCGTCAACACGGGATAATACCGCGCCACATAGCAGAACTTTAAAAGT
GCTCATCATTGGAAAACGTTCTTCGGGGCGAAAACTCTCAAGGATCTTACCGCTGTTGAGATCCAGTTCG
ATGTAACCCACTCGTGCACCCAACTGATCTTCAGCATCTTTTACTTTCACCAGCGTTTCTGGGTGAGCAA
AAACAGGAAGGCAAAATGCCGCAAAAAAGGGAATAAGGGCGACACGGAAATGTTGAATACTCATACTCTT
CCTTTTTCAATATTATTGAAGCATTTATCAGGGTTATTGTCTCATGAGCGGATACATATTTGAATGTATT
TAGAAAAATAAACAAATAGGGGTTCCGCGCACATTTCCCCGAAAAGTGCCACCTGACGTCTAAGAAACCA
TTATTATC
