>Addgene plasmid #91453 | pHH0103_PSTPIP1-1/1 | depositor partial sequence | sequence record 175941 | insert sequence
GGTACCGAATTCGGATCCGCGCGCTGCAAGAATATCGTGCCCTGTATGATTACACCGCCCAGAATCCAGA
TGAACTGGATCTGTCCGCAGGTGATATTCTGGAAGTCATTCTGGAAGGTGAAGATGGTTGGTGGACCGTT
GAACGTAATGGTCAGCGTGGTTTTGTTCCTGGTTCCTACCTGGAAAAACTGGCGGCCGCTAGCTAAGTCG
ACGAGCTC
